>Addgene plasmid #241261 | Sc FLAG-POL4-pRS404/GAL-L | addgene full sequence | sequence record 482088 | Addgene NGS Result
TGCAAGCCGCAAACTTTCACCAATGGACCAGAACTACCTGTGAAATTAATAACAGACATACTCCAAGCTG
CCTTTGTGTGCTTAATCACGTATACTCACGTGCTCAATAGTCACCAATGCCCTCCCTCTTGGCCCTCTCC
TTTTCTTTTTTCGACCGAATTAATTCTTAATCGGCAAAAAAAGAAAAGCTCCGGATCAAGATTGTACGTA
AGGTGACAAGCTATTTTTCAATAAAGAATATCTTCCACTACTGCCATCTGGCGTCATAACTGCAAAGTAC
ACATATATTACGATGCTGTTCTATTAAATGCTTCCTATATTATATATATAGTAATGTCGTTGATCTATGG
TGCACTCTCAGTACAATCTGCTCTGATGCCGCATAGTTAAGCCAGCCCCGACACCCGCCAACACCCGCTG
ACGCGCCCTGACGGGCTTGTCTGCTCCCGGCATCCGCTTACAGACAAGCTGTGACCGTCTCCGGGAGCTG
CATGTGTCAGAGGTTTTCACCGTCATCACCGAAACGCGCGAGACGAAAGGGCCTCGTGATACGCCTATTT
TTATAGGTTAATGTCATGATAATAATGGTTTCTTAGACGTCAGGTGGCACTTTTCGGGGAAATGTGCGCG
GAACCCCTATTTGTTTATTTTTCTAAATACATTCAAATATGTATCCGCTCATGAGACAATAACCCTGATA
AATGCTTCAATAATATTGAAAAAGGAAGAGTATGAGTATTCAACATTTCCGTGTCGCCCTTATTCCCTTT
TTTGCGGCATTTTGCCTTCCTGTTTTTGCTCACCCAGAAACGCTGGTGAAAGTAAAAGATGCTGAAGATC
AGTTGGGTGCACGAGTGGGTTACATCGAACTGGATCTCAACAGCGGTAAGATCCTTGAGAGTTTTCGCCC
CGAAGAACGTTTTCCAATGATGAGCACTTTTAAAGTTCTGCTATGTGGCGCGGTATTATCCCGTATTGAC
GCCGGGCAAGAGCAACTCGGTCGCCGCATACACTATTCTCAGAATGACTTGGTTGAGTACTCACCAGTCA
CAGAAAAGCATCTTACGGATGGCATGACAGTAAGAGAATTATGCAGTGCTGCCATAACCATGAGTGATAA
CACTGCGGCCAACTTACTTCTGACAACGATCGGAGGACCGAAGGAGCTAACCGCTTTTTTGCACAACATG
GGGGATCATGTAACTCGCCTTGATCGTTGGGAACCGGAGCTGAATGAAGCCATACCAAACGACGAGCGTG
ACACCACGATGCCTGTAGCAATGGCAACAACGTTGCGCAAACTATTAACTGGCGAACTACTTACTCTAGC
TTCCCGGCAACAATTAATAGACTGGATGGAGGCGGATAAAGTTGCAGGACCACTTCTGCGCTCGGCCCTT
CCGGCTGGCTGGTTTATTGCTGATAAATCTGGAGCCGGTGAGCGTGGGTCTCGCGGTATCATTGCAGCAC
TGGGGCCAGATGGTAAGCCCTCCCGTATCGTAGTTATCTACACGACGGGGAGTCAGGCAACTATGGATGA
ACGAAATAGACAGATCGCTGAGATAGGTGCCTCACTGATTAAGCATTGGTAACTGTCAGACCAAGTTTAC
TCATATATACTTTAGATTGATTTAAAACTTCATTTTTAATTTAAAAGGATCTAGGTGAAGATCCTTTTTG
ATAATCTCATGACCAAAATCCCTTAACGTGAGTTTTCGTTCCACTGAGCGTCAGACCCCGTAGAAAAGAT
CAAAGGATCTTCTTGAGATCCTTTTTTTCTGCGCGTAATCTGCTGCTTGCAAACAAAAAAACCACCGCTA
CCAGCGGTGGTTTGTTTGCCGGATCAAGAGCTACCAACTCTTTTTCCGAAGGTAACTGGCTTCAGCAGAG
CGCAGATACCAAATACTGTTCTTCTAGTGTAGCCGTAGTTAGGCCACCACTTCAAGAACTCTGTAGCACC
GCCTACATACCTCGCTCTGCTAATCCTGTTACCAGTGGCTGCTGCCAGTGGCGATAAGTCGTGTCTTACC
GGGTTGGACTCAAGACGATAGTTACCGGATAAGGCGCAGCGGTCGGGCTGAACGGGGGGTTCGTGCACAC
AGCCCAGCTTGGAGCGAACGACCTACACCGAACTGAGATACCTACAGCGTGAGCTATGAGAAAGCGCCAC
GCTTCCCGAAGGGAGAAAGGCGGACAGGTATCCGGTAAGCGGCAGGGTCGGAACAGGAGAGCGCACGAGG
GAGCTTCCAGGGGGAAACGCCTGGTATCTTTATAGTCCTGTCGGGTTTCGCCACCTCTGACTTGAGCGTC
GATTTTTGTGATGCTCGTCAGGGGGGCGGAGCCTATGGAAAAACGCCAGCAACGCGGCCTTTTTACGGTT
CCTGGCCTTTTGCTGGCCTTTTGCTCACATGTTCTTTCCTGCGTTATCCCCTGATTCTGTGGATAACCGT
ATTACCGCCTTTGAGTGAGCTGATACCGCTCGCCGCAGCCGAACGACCGAGCGCAGCGAGTCAGTGAGCG
AGGAAGCGGAAGAGCGCCCAATACGCAAACCGCCTCTCCCCGCGCGTTGGCCGATTCATTAATGCAGCTG
GCACGACAGGTTTCCCGACTGGAAAGCGGGCAGTGAGCGCAACGCAATTAATGTGAGTTAGCTCACTCAT
TAGGCACCCCAGGCTTTACACTTTATGCTTCCGGCTCGTATGTTGTGTGGAATTGTGAGCGGATAACAAT
TTCACACAGGAAACAGCTATGACCATGATTACGCCAAGCGCGCAATTAACCCTCACTAAAGGGAACAAAA
GCTGGAGCTCCACCGCGGTGGCGGCCGCTCAGCGGTGGCAGCAGCCAACTCAGCTTCCTTTCGGGCTTTG
TTAGCAGCCGGATCCTTATGCAGTTTTTTTTTCCCATTCGATATTTCTATGTTCGGGTTCAGCGTATTTT
AAGTTTAATAACTCGAAAATTCTGCGTTCGTTAAAGCTTTCGAGAAGGATATTATTTCGAAATAAACCGT
GTTGTGTAAGCTTGAAGCCTTTTTGCGCTGCCAATATTCTTATCCATCTATTGTACTCTTTAGATCCAGT
ATAGTGTATTCTTCCTGCTCCAAGCTCATCCCACTTGCAACAAAAAAAGTCTAATCTTCTGCAATAATTT
CCATCCTTGGCATTCAGAGACATATATTGGTCAATCGGTTTTAATTTTGTTTCTTCTTCTTCTTCTTCTT
CAATTAACAATGTGCCTTCATCATTTTTCATTTCTTTCAGTTCTTCTAATTCTCTTGGAGACAATTTGAC
TCCCATGAAAAATTTCTTGATTATCTCAGAAGAATACCACCTCTTTCTTTCTCCATACCCAACAATCTTC
GCTGTACGAAATCTCTCCACTATTCTTTTTAAGAATAGCTTTTCCAAGTTTGGCGTTAGCTGTAAAAAAC
AATGGATATAGCCATCCTTGTACAACTTAATACAAAGCGTTTCCATGATTTTTGCCAACTCGGTCGTGTC
ATTACAAAACGGCTTGAAAAATAAAAGATCAATGTCACCACACTTGGAATAGCCCCTATTATAACTTCCC
TGTAATTCGACTTGGCATTCAGGATCAATGCCACGCAGCGCTTTTTGAACCTTCTTTAAATGTGTGAAAC
ATTCATTCCGAGACATCTTGCATAACCAATCGTCGTAATATGACCAACCAAATAAAATTGTCCAATCTGA
TACAAACTCCTCTGGGTCCTTCTTAGCTGCAACACAAAAGCTTTCAAAATTTAGAAGATTCCAGCGTTTA
GCAATTTCCGACCCAATGCCGTAACAATTTTTGAAGTATTTCAACTTGTCTTCTAATCCCACTGAATCAT
TTAAACCTGGTAAAACTCCCGTATCTAATATAACTTGTATTTTTTTGGCAATACTAGGCCCGATATTCCT
TAATTTAGTATGTGCTTCTTCACCGGAACGAACATTGAAATCGCAATTTTCCATCGACTGTTTAGCCAGT
CTATAACTTCTTGCACGAAATTTCTCACCTTCGATCTCATATTTTTTTGTTAACCTTTTCAACGCTCCGA
TAATCAATTCATTGTTTTTGTACTTCGTTTTGTCAGTAACAAGGGAAGCTCTTCCTTTATCCCCCTGTAA
GAGTCGCTTAAGAGGTTTTGAAGCTTGTATCATATCTTTATTGTTGCTGTCATCATTCCTTTCACTTTCT
ACGTCAGTTGAAATCTCACTCTCTTTATCAGTAGAACTTTGTCCGTCATCAGCGTTATCTGATATAACGA
TAATGGATGGTTGAAATTTAATCAAATCATCTTTTTGAAACGCAAATTTATCATTCTGGACCCACTTTGT
GATGCAACTGGTTTTCACACATTGAATGCCTGACTGTTCAATCTTACCAAGAAATTCATCGACATCATTT
AAGCCTGCTTCCCTTTGGAAAATATCTTTCTGAGTCAAATGCATATCAGAATCAACAAAGGAGTCCTCAA
TCAAAATGACCACTTCCTTACGGCTAGATTGAAGACAATTTTGAATACTTGACACAATTGTGGCGCCCTT
TTTCTCCAATATACTCTTAAAGAACTTATTGGAAGATGTGTTAGGATTAGGTAAAAAGGCGAAAAATTTA
CCCTTTAGAGACATATGACTAGTGGATCGCTTGTCATCGTCATCCTTGTAGTCGATGTCATGATCTTTAT
AATCACCGTCATGGTCTTTGTAGTCCATGGATCCGGGGTTTTTTCTCCTTGACGTTAAAGTATAGAGGTA
TATTAACAATTTTTTGTTGATACTTTTATTACATTTGAATAAGAAGTAATACAAACCGAAAATGTTGAAA
GTATTAGTTAAAGTGGTTATGCAGTTTTTGCATTTATATATCTGTTAATAGATCAAAAATCATCGCTTCG
CTGATTAATTACCCCAGAAATAAGGCTAAAAAACTAATCGCATTATCATCCTATGGTTGTTAATTTGATT
CGTTCATTTGAAGGTTTGTGGGGCCAGGTTACTGCCAATTTTTCCTCTTCATAACCATAAAAGCTAGTAT
TGTAGAATCTTTATTGTTCGGAGCAGTGCGGCGCGAGGCACATCTGCGTTTCAGGAACGCGACCGGTGAA
GACGAGGACGCACGGAGGAGAGTCTTCCTTCGGAGGGCTGTCACCCGCTCGGCGGCTTCTAATCCGTACT
TCAATATAGCAATGAGCAGTTAAGCGTATTACTGAAAGTTCCAAAGAGAAGGTTTTTTTAGGCTAAGATA
ATGGGGCTCTTTACATTTCCACAACATATAAGTAAGATTAGATATGGATATGTATATGGATATGTATATG
GTGGTAATGCCATGTAATATGATTATTAAACTTCTTTGCGTCCATCCAAAAAAAAAGTAAGAATTTTTGA
AAATTCAAGGAATTCGATATCAAGCTTATCGATACCGTCGACCTCGAGGGGGGGCCCGGTACCCAATTCG
CCCTATAGTGAGTCGTATTACGCGCGCTCACTGGCCGTCGTTTTACAACGTCGTGACTGGGAAAACCCTG
GCGTTACCCAACTTAATCGCCTTGCAGCACATCCCCCTTTCGCCAGCTGGCGTAATAGCGAAGAGGCCCG
CACCGATCGCCCTTCCCAACAGTTGCGCAGCCTGAATGGCGAATGG
[124 nt withheld, positions 5647-5770]
C
[91 nt withheld, positions 5772-5862]
A
[49 nt withheld, positions 5864-5912]
CCTTTGACGTTGGAGTCCACGTTCTTT
[37 nt withheld, positions 5940-5976]
ACCCTATCTCGGTCTATTCTTTTGATTTATAAGGGATTTTGCCGATTTCGGCCTATTGGTTAAAAAATGA
GCTGATTTAACAAAAATTTAACGCGAATTTTAACAAAATATTAACGCTTACAATTTCCTGATGCGGTATT
TTCTCCTTACGCATCTGTGCGGTATTTCACACCGCATAGATCGGCAAGTGCACAAACAATACTTAAATAA
ATACTACTCAGTAATAACCTATTTCTTAGCATTTTTGACGAAATTTGCTATTTTGTTAGAGTCTTTTACA
CCATTTGTCTCCACACCTCCGCTTACATCAACACCAATAACGCCATTTAATCTAAGCGCATCACCAACAT
TTTCTGGCGTCAGTCCACCAGCTAACATAAAATGTAAGCTTTCGGGGCTCTCTTGCCTTCCAACCCAGTC
AGAAATCGAGTTCCAATCCAAAAGTTCACCTGTCCCACCTGCTTCTGAATCAAACAAGGGAATAAACGAA
TGAGGTTTCTGTGAAGCTGCACTGAGTAGTATGTTGCAGTCTTTTGGAAATACGAGTCTTTTAATAACTG
GCAAACCGAGGAACTCTTGGTATTCTTGCCACGACTCATCTCCATGCAGTTGGACGATATCAATGCCGTA
ATCATTGACCAGAGCCAAAACATCCTCCTTAGGTTGATTACGAAACACGCCAACCAAGTATTTCGGAGTG
CCTGAACTATTTTTATATGCTTTTACAAGACTTGAAATTTTCCTTGCAATAACCGGGTCAATTGTTCTCT
TTCTATTGGGCACACATATAATACCCAGCAAGTCAGCATCGGAATCTAGAGCACATTCTGCGGCCTCTGT
GCTC
Features (pLannotate 1.2.2; 22 found; start..end, strand, type, name):
     60..207     -  promoter       TRP1 promoter: S. cerevisiae TRP1
    346..395     -  misc_feature   bom (fragment): basis of mobility region from pBR322
    497..532     -  CDS            rop (fragment): Rop protein, which maintains plasmids at low copy number; rop
    627..731     +  promoter       AmpR promoter: bla
    732..1592    +  CDS            AmpR: β-lactamase; bla; confers resistance to ampicillin, carbenicillin, and related antibiotics
   1763..2351    +  rep_origin     ori: high-copy-number ColE1/pMB1/pBR322/pUC origin of replication
   2534..2626    +  CDS            lacI (fragment): lac repressor; lacI; The lac repressor binds to the lac operator to inhibit transcription in E. coli. This inhibition can be relieved by adding lactose or isopropyl-β-D-thiogalactopyranoside (IPTG).
   2639..2660    +  protein_bind   CAP binding site: CAP binding activates transcription in the presence of cAMP. E. coli catabolite activator protein
   2675..2705    +  promoter       lac promoter: promoter for the E. coli lac operon
   2713..2729    +  protein_bind   lac operator: The lac repressor binds to the lac operator to inhibit transcription in E. coli. This inhibition can be relieved by adding lactose or isopropyl-β-D-thiogalactopyranoside (IPTG). lac repressor encoded by lacI
   2774..2792    +  promoter       T3 promoter: promoter for bacteriophage T3 RNA polymerase
   2805..2830    +  misc_feature   MCS (fragment): pBluescript multiple cloning site
   2829..2878    -  CDS            SET1 (fragment): solubility-enhancement tag derived from T7 phage gene 10B
   2889..4634    -  CDS            POL4: DPO4_YEAST - Also known as POLX. Experimental evidence at protein level: Swiss-Prot protein existence level 1. Repair polymerase. Involved in gap-filling in DNA nonhomologous end joining (NHEJ) required for double-strand break repair. Seems to conduct DNA synthesis in a stepwise distributive fashion rather than in a processive fashion as for other DNA polymerases. Preferentially acts upon short gaps formed by the alignment of linear duplexes with complementary single-strand ends. Required for filling gaps that need removal of a 5'- or 3'-terminal mismatch, however lacks nuclease activities. Fr
   4650..4715    -  CDS            3xFLAG: three tandem FLAG® epitope tags, followed by an enterokinase cleavage site
   4728..5392    -  promoter       GAL1,10 promoter: GAL1 and GAL10 genes of S. cerevisiae; divergent inducible promoter, regulated by Gal4
   5398..5453    +  misc_feature   MCS (fragment): pBluescript multiple cloning site
   5462..5480    -  promoter       T7 promoter: promoter for bacteriophage T7 RNA polymerase
   5488..5643    +  CDS            lacZα (fragment): LacZα fragment of β-galactosidase; lacZ fragment
   5647..6075    +  rep_origin     f1 ori (sequence partly withheld): f1 bacteriophage origin of replication; arrow indicates direction of (+) strand synthesis
   6103..6154    -  misc_feature   bom (fragment): basis of mobility region from pBR322
   6205..59      -  CDS            TRP1 (across the origin): phosphoribosylanthranilate isomerase, required for tryptophan biosynthesis; S. cerevisiae TRP1; yeast auxotrophic marker
