[The description below was written by a language model from this plasmid's Addgene catalogue record and pLannotate feature annotations shown in this document.]
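Description:
Sc FLAG-POL4-pRS404/GAL-L is a yeast integrating expression plasmid built on the pRS404/GAL backbone and designed to over-express an epitope-tagged version of the Saccharomyces cerevisiae POL4 gene (YCR014C). The annotated sequence (about 6.8 kb) shows no yeast replication origin or centromere, consistent with the stated use as an integrated construct. The yeast marker is TRP1 with its native promoter, which complements tryptophan auxotrophy and allows selection of integrants. In E. coli the plasmid is maintained at high copy through a ColE1/pUC-type origin and selected with ampicillin via the bla gene. An f1 phage origin and remnants of the pBluescript-derived region (lac promoter and operator, lacZα fragment, T3 and T7 promoters, split multiple cloning site) are backbone features. Small hits annotated as bom, rop, lacI and a solubility-tag fragment are partial matches and probably not functional elements.

The payload lies on the reverse strand. The divergent GAL1,10 promoter, regulated by Gal4 and induced by galactose, sits directly upstream of a 3xFLAG tag (which includes an enterokinase cleavage site), followed by the full POL4 coding sequence, giving an N-terminally tagged protein. No transcription terminator is annotated downstream of the insert, and the cloning sites used are not recorded. POL4 encodes DNA polymerase IV, a repair polymerase that fills short gaps during non-homologous end joining of double-strand breaks. Galactose-inducible over-expression from an integrated copy, combined with the FLAG tag, allows the protein to be detected and would suit anti-FLAG affinity purification, although the record states only over-expression in yeast as the purpose.
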