Addgene plasmid #241261: Sc FLAG-POL4-pRS404/GAL-L
Purpose: Over-express Sc FLAG-POL4 in yeast (integrated)
Depositing lab: Michael O'Donnell. Depositing organization: Rockefeller University.
Backbone
  Vector backbone: pRS404/GAL
  Vector type: Yeast Expression
Growth in bacteria
  Bacterial resistance: Ampicillin, 100 μg/mL
  Growth temperature: 37°C
  Growth strain: DH5alpha
  Copy number: High Copy
Gene/Insert
  Gene/Insert name: FLAG-POL4
  Species: S. cerevisiae (budding yeast)
  Entrez Gene: POL4 (a.k.a. YCR014C)
  Tag / fusion protein: 3X FLAG (N terminal on insert)
  Cloning method: Restriction Enzyme; 5′ cloning site Unknown (unknown if destroyed)
Terms and licenses: Academic/Nonprofit Terms; Industry Terms: Not Available to Industry
How to cite: Sc FLAG-POL4-pRS404/GAL-L was a gift from Michael O'Donnell (Addgene plasmid # 241261 ; http://n2t.net/addgene:241261 ; RRID:Addgene_241261)
